Addgene plasmid #234678: p348_DG
Purpose: (Empty Backbone) Golden gate domesticated pET28b with His10-MBP-3C
Depositing lab: Matthew Wohlever. Depositing organization: University of Pittsburgh (University, School of Medicine, and Cancer Institute). Publication: A suite of pre-assembled, pET28b-based Golden Gate vectors for efficient protein engineering and expression. Gaur D, Wohlever ML. Protein Sci. 2025 Apr;34(4):e70106. doi: 10.1002/pro.70106. PubMed 40130802.
Backbone
  Vector backbone: pET28b
  Vector type: Bacterial Expression
  Tag / fusion protein: His10-MBP-3C (N terminal on backbone)
Growth in bacteria
  Bacterial resistance: Kanamycin, 50 μg/mL
  Growth temperature: 37°C
  Growth strain: DH5alpha
  Copy number: Low Copy
Gene/Insert
  Gene/Insert name: None
  Mutation: No
  Tag / fusion protein: His10-MBP-3C (N terminal on backbone)
Terms and licenses: Academic/Nonprofit Terms; Industry Terms: Not Available to Industry
Depositor comments: The construct includes an N-terminal His10-MBP fusion followed by a 3C protease cleavage site. The insert is cloned with a glycine scar at the C-terminus. BsaI recognition sites flank mScarlet3 to enable easy visualization of successful cloning through loss of red color. 5' Cloning Site: BsaI (destroyed), 3' Cloning Site: BsaI (destroyed).
How to cite: p348_DG was a gift from Matthew Wohlever (Addgene plasmid # 234678 ; http://n2t.net/addgene:234678 ; RRID:Addgene_234678)
