[The description below was written by a language model from this plasmid's Addgene catalogue record and pLannotate feature annotations shown in this document.]
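Description:
p348_DG is an empty bacterial expression backbone derived from pET28b that has been domesticated for Golden Gate cloning and pre-loaded with an N-terminal His10-MBP-3C fusion module. The 7,378 nt plasmid replicates from a ColE1/pBR322-type origin accompanied by the bom region and the rop gene, consistent with its listing as low copy. It is selected with kanamycin through the aph(3')-Ia KanR gene, and an f1 origin is also present. The annotation also picks up short tetracycline-resistance and other fragments, which are backbone remnants rather than functional elements.

Expression is driven by a T7 promoter with an adjacent lac operator and the T7 gene 10 ribosome binding site, and a backbone-encoded lacI gives IPTG-inducible control in hosts that supply T7 RNA polymerase. Downstream lie a short histidine tag region (annotated only as a tag fragment), a cytosolic maltose binding protein lacking its signal sequence and, according to the depositor, a 3C protease cleavage site for removing the tag after purification.

The cloning position is occupied by a reverse-oriented dropout cassette in which a lac promoter with a CAP binding site drives mScarlet3 (annotated as mScarlet). This cassette is flanked by BsaI sites that are destroyed on assembly. Replacing it with an insert abolishes the red colony colour, giving a simple visual screen for successful clones. Inserts acquire a glycine scar at the C-terminus. A His-tag fragment and the T7 terminator follow the cassette, although the record does not say whether that downstream His sequence is translated in the final products. The vector belongs to a suite of pre-assembled Golden Gate plasmids intended for efficient protein engineering and recombinant expression in E. coli.
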