Features (pLannotate 1.2.2; 24 found; start..end, strand, type, name):
      1..589     +  rep_origin     ori: high-copy-number ColE1/pMB1/pBR322/pUC origin of replication
    775..914     -  misc_feature   bom: basis of mobility region from pBR322
   1016..1207    -  CDS            rop: Rop protein, which maintains plasmids at low copy number; rop
   1224..1604    +  CDS            YPB1_ECOLX: Protein predicted: Swiss-Prot protein existence level 4. From Escherichia coli.
   1676..1967    -  CDS            TcR (fragment): tetracycline efflux protein; tet; confers resistance to tetracycline
   1982..2003    -  protein_bind   CAP binding site: CAP binding activates transcription in the presence of cAMP. E. coli catabolite activator protein
   2016..3098    -  CDS            lacI: lac repressor; lacI; The lac repressor binds to the lac operator to inhibit transcription in E. coli. This inhibition can be relieved by adding lactose or isopropyl-β-D-thiogalactopyranoside (IPTG).
   3099..3176    -  promoter       lacI promoter: lacI
   3184..3463    -  CDS            TcR (fragment): tetracycline efflux protein; tet; confers resistance to tetracycline
   3485..3503    +  promoter       T7 promoter: promoter for bacteriophage T7 RNA polymerase
   3504..3528    +  protein_bind   lac operator: The lac repressor binds to the lac operator to inhibit transcription in E. coli. This inhibition can be relieved by adding lactose or isopropyl-β-D-thiogalactopyranoside (IPTG). lac repressor encoded by lacI
   3543..3565    +  RBS            RBS: efficient ribosome binding site from bacteriophage T7 gene 10 (Olins and Rangwala, 1989)
   3584..3600    +  CDS            capTEV™ (fragment): composite tag for in vivo biotinylation, TEV protease cleavage, and 6xHis tagging
   3623..4723    +  CDS            MBP: maltose binding protein from E. coli; malE (mutated); This version of the gene does not encode a signal sequence, so MBP will remain in the cytosol.
   4833..5495    -  CDS            mScarlet: mScarlet is a basic (constitutively fluorescent) red fluorescent protein published in 2016, derived from synthetic construct. It has moderate acid sensitivity.
   5542..5571    -  promoter       lac promoter: promoter for the E. coli lac operon
   5586..5607    -  protein_bind   CAP binding site: CAP binding activates transcription in the presence of cAMP. E. coli catabolite activator protein
   5620..5709    -  CDS            lacI (fragment): lac repressor; lacI; The lac repressor binds to the lac operator to inhibit transcription in E. coli. This inhibition can be relieved by adding lactose or isopropyl-β-D-thiogalactopyranoside (IPTG).
   5727..5744    +  CDS            9xHis (fragment): 9xHis affinity tag
   5754..5803    +  CDS            SET1 (fragment): solubility-enhancement tag derived from T7 phage gene 10B
   5811..5858    +  terminator     T7 terminator: transcription terminator for bacteriophage T7 RNA polymerase
   5895..6323    +  rep_origin     f1 ori (sequence partly withheld): f1 bacteriophage origin of replication; arrow indicates direction of (+) strand synthesis
   6376..6433    +  promoter       AmpR promoter (fragment): bla
   6442..7257    -  CDS            KanR: aminoglycoside phosphotransferase; aph(3')-Ia; confers resistance to kanamycin in bacteria or G418 (Geneticin®) in eukaryotes
>Addgene plasmid #234678 | p348_DG | addgene full sequence | sequence record 467844 | Addgene NGS Result
TTGAGATCCTTTTTTTCTGCGCGTAATCTGCTGCTTGCAAACAAAAAAACCACCGCTACCAGCGGTGGTT
TGTTTGCCGGATCAAGAGCTACCAACTCTTTTTCCGAAGGTAACTGGCTTCAGCAGAGCGCAGATACCAA
ATACTGTCCTTCTAGTGTAGCCGTAGTTAGGCCACCACTTCAAGAACTCTGTAGCACCGCCTACATACCT
CGCTCTGCTAATCCTGTTACCAGTGGCTGCTGCCAGTGGCGATAAGTCGTGTCTTACCGGGTTGGACTCA
AGACGATAGTTACCGGATAAGGCGCAGCGGTCGGGCTGAACGGGGGGTTCGTGCACACAGCCCAGCTTGG
AGCGAACGACCTACACCGAACTGAGATACCTACAGCGTGAGCTATGAGAAAGCGCCACGCTTCCCGAAGG
GAGAAAGGCGGACAGGTATCCGGTAAGCGGCAGGGTCGGAACAGGAGAGCGCACGAGGGAGCTTCCAGGG
GGAAACGCCTGGTATCTTTATAGTCCTGTCGGGTTTCGCCACCTCTGACTTGAGCGTCGATTTTTGTGAT
GCTCGTCAGGGGGGCGGAGCCTATGGAAAAACGCCAGCAACGCGGCCTTTTTACGGTTCCTGGCCTTTTG
CTGGCCTTTTGCTCACATGTTCTTTCCTGCGTTATCCCCTGATTCTGTGGATAACCGTATTACCGCCTTT
GAGTGAGCTGATACCGCTCGCCGCAGCCGAACGACCGAGCGCAGCGAGTCAGTGAGCGAGGAAGCGGAAG
AGCGCCTGATGCGGTATTTTCTCCTTACGCATCTGTGCGGTATTTCACACCGCAATGGTGCACTCTCAGT
ACAATCTGCTCTGATGCCGCATAGTTAAGCCAGTATACACTCCGCTATCGCTACGTGACTGGGTCATGGC
TGCGCCCCGACACCCGCCAACACCCGCTGACGCGCCCTGACGGGCTTGTCTGCTCCCGGCATCCGCTTAC
AGACAAGCTGTGACCGTCTCCGGGAGCTGCATGTGTCAGAGGTTTTCACCGTCATCACCGAAACGCGCGA
GGCAGCTGCGGTAAAGCTCATCAGCGTGGTCGTGAAGCGATTCACAGATGTCTGCCTGTTCATCCGCGTC
CAGCTCGTTGAGTTTCTCCAGAAGCGTTAATGTCTGGCTTCTGATAAAGCGGGCCATGTTAAGGGCGGTT
TTTTCCTGTTTGGTCACTGATGCCTCCGTGTAAGGGGGATTTCTGTTCATGGGGGTAATGATACCGATGA
AACGAGAGAGGATGCTCACGATACGGGTTACTGATGATGAACATGCCCGGTTACTGGAACGTTGTGAGGG
TAAACAACTGGCGGTATGGATGCGGCGGGACCAGAGAAAAATCACTCAGGGTCAATGCCAGCGCTTCGTT
AATACAGATGTAGGTGTTCCACAGGGTAGCCAGCAGCATCCTGCGATGCAGATCCGGAACATAATGGTGC
AGGGCGCTGACTTCCGCGTTTCCAGACTTTACGAAACACGGAAACCGAAGACCATTCATGTTGTTGCTCA
GGTCGCAGACGTTTTGCAGCAGCAGTCGCTTCACGTTCGCTCGCGTATCGGTGATTCATTCTGCTAACCA
GTAAGGCAACCCCGCCAGCCTAGCCGGGTCCTCAACGACAGGAGCACGATCATGCGCACCCGTGGGGCCG
CCATGCCGGCGATAATGGCCTGCTTCTCGCCGAAACGTTTGGTGGCGGGACCAGTGACGAAGGCTTGAGC
GAGGGCGTGCAAGATTCCGAATACCGCAAGCGACAGGCCGATCATCGTCGCGCTCCAGCGAAAGCGGTCC
TCGCCGAAAATGACCCAGAGCGCTGCCGGCACCTGTCCTACGAGTTGCATGATAAAGAAGACAGTCATAA
GTGCGGCGACGATAGTCATGCCCCGCGCCCACCGGAAGGAGCTGACTGGGTTGAAGGCTCTCAAGGGCAT
CGGTCGAGATCCCGGTGCCTAATGAGTGAGCTAACTTACATTAATTGCGTTGCGCTCACTGCCCGCTTTC
CAGTCGGGAAACCTGTCGTGCCAGCTGCATTAATGAATCGGCCAACGCGCGGGGAGAGGCGGTTTGCGTA
TTGGGCGCCAGGGTGGTTTTTCTTTTCACCAGTGAGACGGGCAACAGCTGATTGCCCTTCACCGCCTGGC
CCTGAGAGAGTTGCAGCAAGCGGTCCACGCTGGTTTGCCCCAGCAGGCGAAAATCCTGTTTGATGGTGGT
TAACGGCGGGATATAACATGAGCTGTCTTCGGTATCGTCGTATCCCACTACCGAGATATCCGCACCAACG
CGCAGCCCGGACTCGGTAATGGCGCGCATTGCGCCCAGCGCCATCTGATCGTTGGCAACCAGCATCGCAG
TGGGAACGATGCCCTCATTCAGCATTTGCATGGTTTGTTGAAAACCGGACATGGCACTCCAGTCGCCTTC
CCGTTCCGCTATCGGCTGAATTTGATTGCGAGTGAGATATTTATGCCAGCCAGCCAGACGCAGACGCGCC
GAGACAGAACTTAATGGGCCCGCTAACAGCGCGATTTGCTGGTGACCCAATGCGACCAGATGCTCCACGC
CCAGTCGCGTACCGTCTTCATGGGAGAAAATAATACTGTTGATGGGTGTCTGGTCAGAGACATCAAGAAA
TAACGCCGGAACATTAGTGCAGGCAGCTTCCACAGCAATGGCATCCTGGTCATCCAGCGGATAGTTAATG
ATCAGCCCACTGACGCGTTGCGCGAGAAGATTGTGCACCGCCGCTTTACAGGCTTCGACGCCGCTTCGTT
CTACCATCGACACCACCACGCTGGCACCCAGTTGATCGGCGCGAGATTTAATCGCCGCGACAATTTGCGA
CGGCGCGTGCAGGGCCAGACTGGAGGTGGCAACGCCAATCAGCAACGACTGTTTGCCCGCCAGTTGTTGT
GCCACGCGGTTGGGAATGTAATTCAGCTCCGCCATCGCCGCTTCCACTTTTTCCCGCGTTTTCGCAGAAA
CGTGGCTGGCCTGGTTCACCACGCGGGAAACGGTCTGATAAGAGACACCGGCATACTCTGCGACATCGTA
TAACGTTACTGGTTTCACATTCACCACCCTGAATTGACTCTCTTCCGGGCGCTATCATGCCATACCGCGA
AAGGTTTTGCGCCATTCGATGGTGTCCGGGATCTCGACGCTCTCCCTTATGCGACTCCTGCATTAGGAAG
CAGCCCAGTAGTAGGTTGAGGCCGTTGAGCACCGCCGCCGCAAGGAATGGTGCATGCAAGGAGATGGCGC
CCAACAGTCCCCCGGCCACGGGGCCTGCCACCATACCCACGCCGAAACAAGCGCTCATGAGCCCGAAGTG
GCGAGCCCGATCTTCCCCATCGGTGATGTCGGCGATATAGGCGCCAGCAACCGCACCTGTGGCGCCGGTG
ATGCCGGCCACGATGCGTCCGGCGTAGAGGATCGAGATCTCGATCCCGCGAAATTAATACGACTCACTAT
AGGGGAATTGTGAGCGGATAACAATTCCCCTCTAGAAATAATTTTGTTTAACTTTAAGAAGGAGATATAC
CATGGGCAGCAGCCATCATCATCATCATCACCATCATCATCATAGCAGCGGCATGAAAACTGAAGAAGGT
AAACTGGTAATCTGGATTAACGGCGATAAAGGCTATAACGGACTCGCTGAAGTCGGTAAGAAATTCGAGA
AAGATACCGGAATTAAAGTCACCGTTGAGCATCCGGATAAACTGGAAGAGAAATTCCCACAGGTTGCGGC
AACTGGCGATGGCCCTGACATTATCTTCTGGGCACACGACCGCTTTGGTGGCTACGCTCAATCTGGCCTG
TTGGCTGAAATCACCCCGGACAAAGCGTTCCAGGACAAGCTGTATCCGTTTACCTGGGATGCCGTACGTT
ACAACGGCAAGCTGATTGCTTACCCGATCGCTGTTGAAGCGTTATCGCTGATTTATAACAAAGATCTGCT
GCCGAACCCGCCAAAAACCTGGGAAGAGATCCCGGCGCTGGATAAAGAACTGAAAGCGAAAGGTAAGAGC
GCGCTGATGTTCAACCTGCAAGAACCGTACTTCACCTGGCCGCTGATTGCTGCTGACGGGGGTTATGCGT
TCAAGTATGAAAACGGCAAGTACGACATTAAAGACGTGGGCGTGGATAACGCTGGCGCGAAAGCGGGTCT
GACCTTCCTGGTTGACCTGATTAAAAACAAACACATGAATGCAGACACCGATTACTCCATCGCAGAAGCT
GCCTTTAATAAAGGCGAAACAGCGATGACCATCAACGGCCCGTGGGCATGGTCCAACATCGACACCAGCA
AAGTGAATTATGGTGTAACGGTACTGCCGACCTTCAAGGGTCAACCATCCAAACCGTTCGTTGGCGTGCT
GAGCGCAGGTATTAACGCCGCCAGTCCGAACAAAGAGCTGGCAAAAGAGTTCCTCGAAAACTATCTGCTG
ACTGATGAAGGTCTGGAAGCGGTTAATAAAGACAAACCGCTGGGTGCCGTAGCGCTGAAGTCTTACGAGG
AAGAGTTGGCGAAAGATCCACGTATTGCCGCCACTATGGAAAACGCCCAGAAAGGTGAAATCATGCCGAA
CATCCCGCAGATGTCCGCTTTCTGGTATGCCGTGCGTACTGCGGTGATCAACGCCGCCAGCGGTCGTCAG
ACTGTCGATGAAGCCCTGAAAGACGCGCAGACTAATTCGAGCTCCGGACTGGAAGTGCTCTTCCAGGGCC
CGCATATGCGAGACCGCCTGGCTCTAGTAGCGATCTACACTAGCACTATCAGCGTTATTAGCTGCCGCCG
CTGCCGCCGGTGCTATGGCGCGCCACGCTGCGTTCATACTGTTCCACCACGGTATAATCTTCGTTATGGC
TCGTAATATCCAGTTTGCGATCAATGTTAAACGCGCCCGGCATCTGCACCGGTTTTTTCGCGCGATAGGT
GGTTTTAAAATCCGCCAGATAGCGGCCGCCATCTTTCAGGCGCAGCGCCATTTTAATATCGCCTTTCAGC
ACCACATCTTCCGGATACAGGCGTTCGGTGCTCGCTTCCCAGCCCATCGTTTTTTTCTGCATCACCGGGC
CATCCGGCGGAAAGTTGGTGCCGCGCAGTTTCACTTTATAAATCAGGGTGCCATCTTCCAGGCTCGTATC
TTGCGCCACGCTCACCGCGCCGCCATCTTCAAAGTTCATCACGCGTTCCCATTTAAAGCCTTCCGGAAAG
CTCTGTTTCCAATAATCCGGAATATCCGCCGGATGTTTGGTAAACGCGCGGCTGCCATACATAAACTGCG
GGCTCAGAATATCCCAGCTAAACGGCAGCGGGCCGCCTTTGGTCACGCGCAGTTTCGCGGTCTGCGTGCC
TTCATACGGGCGGCCTTCGCCTTCGCCTTCAATTTCAAATTCATGGCCGTTCATGCTGCCTTCCATGTGC
ACTTTAAAGCGCATAAATTCTTTAATCACCGCTTCGGTGCTATCCATCTAGTATTTCTCCTCTTTCTCTA
GTATGTGTACACAACATACGGCCGGAAGCATAAAGTGTAAAGCCTGGGGTGCCTAATGAGTGAGCTAACT
CACATTAATTGCGTTGCGCTCACTGCCCGCTTTCCAGTCGGGAAACCTGTCGTGCCAGCTGCATTAATGA
ATCGGCCAACGCGCGGGGAGAGGCGGTTTGCGTATTGGGTCTCAGGATGACTCGAGCACCACCACCACCA
CCACTGAGATCCGGCTGCTAACAAAGCCCGAAAGGAAGCTGAGTTGGCTGCTGCCACCGCTGAGCAATAA
CTAGCATAACCCCTTGGGGCCTCTAAACGGGTCTTGAGGGGTTTTTTGCTGAAAGGAGGAACTATATCCG
GATTGGCGAATGGG
[124 nt withheld, positions 5895-6018]
C
[91 nt withheld, positions 6020-6110]
A
[49 nt withheld, positions 6112-6160]
CCTTTGACGTTGGAGTCCACGTTCTTT
[37 nt withheld, positions 6188-6224]
ACCCTATCTCGGTCTATTCTTTTGATTTATAAGGGATTTTGCCGATTTCGGCCTATTGGTTAAAAAATGA
GCTGATTTAACAAAAATTTAACGCGAATTTTAACAAAATATTAACGCTTACAATTTAGGTGGCACTTTTC
GGGGAAATGTGCGCGGAACCCCTATTTGTTTATTTTTCTAAATACATTCAAATATGTATCCGCTCATGAA
TTAATTCTTAGAAAAACTCATCGAGCATCAAATGAAACTGCAATTTATTCATATCAGGATTATCAATACC
ATATTTTTGAAAAAGCCGTTTCTGTAATGAAGGAGAAAACTCACCGAGGCAGTTCCATAGGATGGCAAGA
TCCTGGTATCGGTCTGCGATTCCGACTCGTCCAACATCAATACAACCTATTAATTTCCCCTCGTCAAAAA
TAAGGTTATCAAGTGAGAAATCACCATGAGTGACGACTGAATCCGGTGAGAATGGCAAAAGTTTATGCAT
TTCTTTCCAGACTTGTTCAACAGGCCAGCCATTACGCTCGTCATCAAAATCACTCGCATCAACCAAACCG
TTATTCATTCGTGATTGCGCCTGAGCGAGACGAAATACGCGATCGCTGTTAAAAGGACAATTACAAACAG
GAATCGAATGCAACCGGCGCAGGAACACTGCCAGCGCATCAACAATATTTTCACCTGAATCAGGATATTC
TTCTAATACCTGGAATGCTGTTTTCCCGGGGATCGCAGTGGTGAGTAACCATGCATCATCAGGAGTACGG
ATAAAATGCTTGATGGTCGGAAGAGGCATAAATTCCGTCAGCCAGTTTAGTCTGACCATCTCATCTGTAA
CATCATTGGCAACGCTACCTTTGCCATGTTTCAGAAACAACTCTGGCGCATCGGGCTTCCCATACAATCG
ATAGATTGTCGCACCTGATTGCCCGACATTATCGCGAGCCCATTTATACCCATATAAATCAGCATCCATG
TTGGAATTTAATCGCGGCCTAGAGCAAGACGTTTCCCGTTGAATATGGCTCATAACACCCCTTGTATTAC
TGTTTATGTAAGCAGACAGTTTTATTGTTCATGACCAAAATCCCTTAACGTGAGTTTTCGTTCCACTGAG
CGTCAGACCCCGTAGAAAAGATCAAAGGATCTTC
